>Addgene plasmid #196501 | Cox1-FusXTBE-Right TALE | addgene full sequence | sequence record 385984 | Addgene NGS Result
CACGATGCAGCTGGCTCCCAGAGGTGTAAAGTACTTGAGTAATTTTACTTGATTACTGTACTTAAGTATT
ATTTTTGGGGATTTTTACTTTACTTGAGTACAATTAAAAATCAATACTTTTACTTTTACTTAATTACATT
TTTTTAGAAAAAAAAGTACTTTTTACTCCTTACAATTTTATTTACAGTCAAAAAGTACTTATTTTTTGGA
GATCACTTCATTCTATTTTCCCTTGGTCTCCCTATAGTGAGTCGTATTAGATCCCGGGATTACTAGTTTA
AACCTAGTTATTAATAGTAATCAATTACGGGGTCATTAGTTCATAGCCCATATATGGAGTTCCGCGTTAC
ATAACTTACGGTAAATGGCCCGCCTGGCTGACCGCCCAACGACCCCCGCCCATTGACGTCAATAATGACG
TATGTTCCCATAGTAACGCCAATAGGGACTTTCCATTGACGTCAATGGGTGGAGTATTTACGGTAAACTG
CCCACTTGGCAGTACATCAAGTGTATCATATGCCAAGTACGCCCCCTATTGACGTCAATGACGGTAAATG
GCCCGCCTGGCATTATGCCCAGTACATGACCTTATGGGACTTTCCTACTTGGCAGTACATCTACGTATTA
GTCATCGCTATTACCATGGTCGAGGTGAGCCCCACGTTCTGCTTCACTCTCCCCATCTCCCCCCCCTCCC
CACCCCCAATTTTGTATTTATTTATTTTTTAATTATTTTGTGCAGCGATGGGGGCGGGGGGGGGGGGGGC
GCGCGCCAGGCGGGGCGGGGCGGGGCGAGGGGCGGGGCGGGGCGAGGCGGAGAGGTGCGGCGGCAGCCAA
TCAGAGCGGCGCGCTCCGAAAGTTTCCTTTTATGGCGAGGCGGCGGCGGCGGCGGCCCTATAAAAAGCGA
AGCGCGCGGCGGGCGGGAGTCGCTGCGCGCTGCCTTCGCCCCGTGCCCCGCTCCGCCGCCGCCTCGCGCC
GCCCGCCCCGGCTCTGACTGACCGCGTTACTCCCACAGGTGAGCGGGCGGGACGGCCCTTCTCCTCCGGG
CTGTAATTAGCGCTTGGTTTAATGACGGCTTGTTTCTTTTCTGTGGCTGCGTGAAAGCCTTGAGGGGCTC
CGGGAGCTAGAGCCTCTGCTAACCATGTTCATGCCTTCTTCTTTTTCCTACAGCTCCTGGGCAACGTGCT
GGTTATTGTGCTGTCTCATCATTTTGGCAAAGAATTTTAAGCTAGGATCTAACTCGAGAGATCTAGCACC
ATGGCCTCCGTTCTGACCCCGCTGCTGCTGCGTGGCCTGACCGGCTCCGCTCGTCGTCTGCCAGTTCCGC
GTGCGAAAATCCATTCCCTGGTGGATCTACGCACGCTCGGCTACAGTCAGCAGCAGCAAGAGAAGATCAA
ACCGAAGGTGCGTTCGACAGTGGCGCAGCACCACGAGGCACTGGTGGGCCATGGGTTTACACACGCGCAC
ATCGTTGCGCTCAGCCAACACCCGGCAGCGTTAGGGACCGTCGCTGTCACGTATCAGCACATAATCACGG
CGTTGCCAGAGGCGACACACGAAGACATCGTTGGCGTCGGCAAACAGTGGTCCGGCGCACGCGCCCTGGA
GGCCTTGCTCACGGATGCGGGGGAGTTGAGAGGTCCGCCGTTACAGTTGGACACAGGCCAACTTGTGAAG
ATTGCAAAACGTGGCGGCGTGACCGCAATGGAGGCAGTGCATGCATCGCGCAATGCACTGACGGGTGCCC
CCCTGAACCTGACCCCGGACCAAGTGGTGGCTATCGCCAGCAACATTGGCGGCAAGCAAGCGCTCGAAAC
GGTGCAGCGGCTGTTGCCGGTGCTGTGCCAGGACCATGGCCTGACCCCGGACCAAGTGGTGGCTATCGCC
AGCAACAATGGCGGCAAGCAAGCGCTCGAAACGGTGCAGCGGCTGTTGCCGGTGCTGTGCCAGGACCATG
GCCTGACCCCGGACCAAGTGGTGGCTATCGCCAGCAACAATGGCGGCAAGCAAGCGCTCGAAACGGTGCA
GCGGCTGTTGCCGGTGCTGTGCCAGGACCATGGCCTGACCCCGGACCAAGTGGTGGCTATCGCCAGCAAC
GGTGGCGGCAAGCAAGCGCTCGAAACGGTGCAGCGGCTGTTGCCGGTGCTGTGCCAGGACCATGGCCTGA
CCCCGGACCAAGTGGTGGCTATCGCCAGCAACAATGGCGGCAAGCAAGCGCTCGAAACGGTGCAGCGGCT
GTTGCCGGTGCTGTGCCAGGACCATGGCCTGACCCCGGACCAAGTGGTGGCTATCGCCAGCAACGGTGGC
GGCAAGCAAGCGCTCGAAACGGTGCAGCGGCTGTTGCCGGTGCTGTGCCAGGACCATGGCCTGACCCCGG
ACCAAGTGGTGGCTATCGCCAGCAACGGTGGCGGCAAGCAAGCGCTCGAAACGGTGCAGCGGCTGTTGCC
GGTGCTGTGCCAGGACCATGGCCTCACACCCGATCAGGTCGTGGCTATCGCCAGCAACAATGGCGGCAAG
CAAGCGCTCGAAACGGTGCAGCGGCTGTTGCCGGTGCTGTGCCAGGACCATGGCCTGACCCCGGACCAAG
TGGTGGCTATCGCCAGCAACAATGGCGGCAAGCAAGCGCTCGAAACGGTGCAGCGGCTGTTGCCGGTGCT
GTGCCAGGACCATGGCCTGACCCCGGACCAAGTGGTGGCTATCGCCAGCAACGGTGGCGGCAAGCAAGCG
CTCGAAACGGTGCAGCGGCTGTTGCCGGTGCTGTGCCAGGACCATGGCCTGACCCCGGACCAAGTGGTGG
CTATCGCCAGCAACATTGGCGGCAAGCAAGCGCTCGAAACGGTGCAGCGGCTGTTGCCGGTGCTGTGCCA
GGACCATGGCCTGACCCCGGACCAAGTGGTGGCTATCGCCAGCAACGGTGGCGGCAAGCAAGCGCTCGAA
ACGGTGCAGCGGCTGTTGCCGGTGCTGTGCCAGGACCATGGCCTGACCCCGGACCAAGTGGTGGCTATCG
CCAGCAACATTGGCGGCAAGCAAGCGCTCGAAACGGTGCAGCGGCTGTTGCCGGTGCTGTGCCAGGACCA
TGGCCTGACCCCGGACCAAGTGGTGGCTATCGCCAGCAACAATGGCGGCAAGCAAGCGCTCGAAACGGTG
CAGCGGCTGTTGCCGGTGCTGTGCCAGGACCATGGCCTGACCCCGGACCAAGTGGTGGCTATCGCCAGCA
ACATTGGCGGCAAGCAAGCGCTCGAAACGGTGCAGCGGCTGTTGCCGGTGCTGTGCCAGGACCATGGCCT
GACCCCGGACCAAGTGGTGGCTATCGCCAGCAACATTGGCGGCAAGCAAGCGCTCGAAAGCATTGTGGCC
CAGCTGAGCCGGCCTGATCCGGCGTTGGCCGCGTTGACCAACGACCACCTCGTCGCCTTGGCCTGCCTCG
GCGGACGTCCTGCCATGGATGCAGTGAAAAAGGGATTGCCGCACGCGCCGGAATTGATCAGAAGAGTCAA
TCGCCGTATTGGCGAACGCACGTCCCATCGCGTTGCCTCTAGAGGCAGCTACGCCCTGGGTCCGTATCAG
ATTAGCGCCCCGCAGCTGCCAGCTTACAATGGTCAGACCGTGGGTACCTTCTACTATGTGAACGACGCGG
GCGGTCTGGAGAGCAAGGTGTTTAGCAGCGGCGGTCCAACCCCGTACCCAAACTATGCCAATGCCGGTCA
TGTGGAGGGTCAGAGCGCCCTGTTCATGCGTGATAACGGCATCAGCGAGGGTCTGGTGTTCCACAACAAC
CCGGAAGGCACCTGCGGTTTTTGCGTGAACATGACCGAGACCCTGCTGCCGGAAAACGCGAAAATGACCG
TGGTGCCGCCGGAAGGTTCTGGCGGATCCACTAATCTGAGCGACATCATTGAGAAGGAGACTGGGAAACA
GCTGGTCATTCAGGAGTCCATCCTGATGCTGCCTGAGGAGGTGGAGGAAGTGATCGGCAACAAGCCAGAG
TCTGACATCCTGGTGCACACCGCCTACGACGAGTCCACAGATGAGAATGTGATGCTGCTGACCTCTGACG
CCCCCGAGTATAAGCCTTGGGCCCTGGTCATCCAGGATTCTAACGGCGAGAATAAGATCAAGATGCTGTG
ATAAGGGGTCTTTGTCCTCTGTACTGTCTCTCTCCTTGCCCCTAACCCAAAAAGCTTCATTTTTCTGTGT
AGGCTGCACAAGAGCCTTGATTGAAGATATATTCTTTCTGAACAGTATTTAAGGTTTCCAATAAAATGTA
CACCCCTCAGAAGAATTCATTGATGAGTTTGGACAAACCACAACTAGAATGCAGTGAAAAAAATGCTTTA
TTTGTGAAATTTGTGATGCTATTGCTTTATTTGTAACCATTATAAGCTGCAATAAACAAGTTAACAACAA
CAATTGCATTCATTTTATGTTTCAGGTTCAGGGGGAGGTGTGGGAGGTTTTTTAAAGCAAGTAAAACCTC
TACAAATGTGGTCATTGATGAGTTTGGACAAACCACAACTAGAATGCAGTGAAAAAAATGCTTTATTTGT
GAAATTTGTGATGCTATTGCTTTATTTGTAACCATTATAAGCTGCAATAAACAAGTTAACAACAACAATT
GCATTCATTTTATGTTTCAGGTTCAGGGGGAGGTGTGGGAGGTTTTTTAAAGCAAGTAAAACCTCTACAA
ATGTGGTCATTCAGCTGGCGTAATAGCGAAGAGGCCCGCACCGATCGCCCTTCCCAACAGTTGCGCAGCC
TGAATGGCGAATGGAAATTGTAAGCGTTGATATCAATTAACCCTCACTAAAGGGAGACCACTCTAGTTTT
CTTTCTTGCTTTTACTTTTACTTCCTTAATACTCAAGTACAATTTTAATGGAGTACTTTTTTACTTTTAC
TCAAGTAAGATTCTAGCCAGATACTTTTACTTTTAATTGAGTAAAATTTTCCCTAAGTACTTGTACTTTC
ACTTGAGTAAAATTTTTGAGTACTTTTTACACCTCTGCTCGGTACCATTTAAATCTGTTCCGCTTCCTCG
CTCACTGACTCGCTGCGCTCGGTCGTTCGGCTGCGGCGAGCGGTATCAGCTCACTCAAAGGCGGTAATAC
GGTTATCCACAGAATCAGGGGATAACGCAGGAAAGAACATGTGAGCAAAAGGCCAGCAAAAGGCCAGGAA
CCGTAAAAAGGCCGCGTTGCTGGCGTTTTTCCATAGGCTCCGCCCCCCTGACGAGCATCACAAAAATCGA
CGCTCAAGTCAGAGGTGGCGAAACCCGACAGGACTATAAAGATACCAGGCGTTTCCCCCTGGAAGCTCCC
TCGTGCGCTCTCCTGTTCCGACCCTGCCGCTTACCGGATACCTGTCCGCCTTTCTCCCTTCGGGAACCGT
GGCGCTTTCTCATAGCTCACGCTGTAGGTATCTCAGTTCGGTGTAGGTCGTTCGCTCCAAGCTGGGCTGT
GTGCACGAACCCCCCGTTCAGCCCGACCGCTGCGCCTTATCCGGTAACTATCGTCTTGAGTCCAACCCGG
TAAGACACGACTTATCGCCACTGGCAGCAGCCACTGGTAACAGGATTAGCAGAGCGAGGTATGTAGGCGG
TGCTACAGAGTTCTTGAAGTGGTGGCCTAACTACGGCTACACTAGAAGAACAGTATTTGGTATCTGCGCT
CTGCTGAAGCCAGTTACCTTCGGAAAAAGAGTTGGTAGCTCTTGATCCGGCAAACAAACCACCGCTGGTA
GCGGTGGTTTTTTTGTTTGCAAGCAGCAGATTACGCGCAGAAAAAAAGGATCTCAAGAAGATCCTTTGAT
CTTTTCTACGGGGTCTGACGCTCAGTGGAACGAAAACTCACGTTAAGGGATTTTGGTCATGAGATTATCA
AAAAGGATCTTCACCTAGATCCTTTTTGCCAGTGTTACAACCAATTAACCAATTCTGATTAGAAAAACTC
ATCGAGCATCAAATGAAACTGCAATTTATTCATATCAGGATTATCAATACCATATTTTTGAAAAAGCCGT
TTCTGTAATGAAGGAGAAAACTCACCGAGGCAGTTCCATAGGATGGCAAGATCCTGGTATCGGTCTGCGA
TTCCGACTCGTCCAACATCAATACAACCTATTAATTTCCCCTCGTCAAAAATAAGGTTATCAAGTGAGAA
ATCACCATGAGTGACGACTGAATCCGGTGAGAATGGCAAAAGTTTATGCATTTCTTTCCAGACTTGTTCA
ACAGGCCAGCCATTACGCTCGTCATCAAAATCACTCGCATCAACCAAACCGTTATTCATTCGTGATTGCG
CCTGAGCAAGACGAAATACGCGATCGCTGTTAAAAGGACAATTACAAACAGGAATCGAATGCAACCGGCG
CAGGAACACTGCCAGCGCATCAACAATATTTTCACCTGAATCAGGATATTCTTCTAATACCTGGAATGCT
GTTTTTCCGGGGATCGCAGTGGTGAGTAACCATGCATCATCAGGAGTACGGATAAAATGCTTGATGGTCG
GAAGAGGCATAAATTCCGTCAGCCAGTTTAGTCTGACCATCTCATCTGTAACATCATTGGCAACGCTACC
TTTGCCATGTTTCAGAAACAACTCTGGCGCATCGGGCTTCCCATACAAGCGATAGATTGTCGCACCTGAT
TGCCCGACATTATCGCGAGCCCATTTATACCCATATAAATCAGCATCCATGTTGGAATTTAATCGCGGCC
TCGACGTTTCCCGTTGAATATGGCTCATAACACCCCTTGTATTACTGTTTATGTAAGCAGACAGTTTTAT
TGTT
Features (pLannotate 1.2.2; 19 found; start..end, strand, type, name):
    241..259     -  promoter       T7 promoter: promoter for bacteriophage T7 RNA polymerase
    345..648     +  enhancer       CMV enhancer: human cytomegalovirus immediate early enhancer
    650..925     +  promoter       chicken β-actin promoter: No description available
    926..1061    +  intron         hybrid intron (fragment): hybrid between chicken β-actin (CBA) and minute virus of mice (MMV) introns (Gray et al., 2011)
   1133..1173    +  intron         β-globin intron (fragment): intron from rabbit β-globin gene
   1171..1227    +  CDS            HBB (fragment): HBB_LEPEU - Experimental evidence at protein level: Swiss-Prot protein existence level 1. Involved in oxygen transport from the lung to the various peripheral tissues. From Lepus europaeus (European hare).
   1267..1350    +  CDS            COX8A (fragment): COX8A_HUMAN - Also known as COX8, COX8L. Experimental evidence at protein level: Swiss-Prot protein existence level 1. Component of the cytochrome c oxidase, the last enzyme in the mitochondrial electron transport chain which drives oxidative phosphorylation. The respiratory chain contains 3 multisubunit complexes succinate dehydrogenase (complex II, CII), ubiquinol- cytochrome c oxidoreductase (cytochrome b-c1 complex, complex III, CIII) and cytochrome c oxidase (complex IV, CIV), that cooperate to transfer electrons derived from NADH and succinate to molecular oxygen, creating an electrochem
   1351..1860    +  CDS            avrXa10 (fragment): AVX10_XANOO - Experimental evidence at protein level: Swiss-Prot protein existence level 1. Avirulence protein. Induces the hypersensitive response (HR)in rice plants carrying the resistance gene Xa10. Activity depends on the presence of the core repeat domains; replacement with repeat domains from other proteins (AvrBs3 of X.euvesicatoria (AC P14727) or AvrXa7 of this organism) does not elicit the HR. Probably acts as a transcription factor in its host plant (rice) to induce plant resistance or disease. From Xanthomonas oryzae pv. oryzae.
   3349..3537    +  CDS            avrBs3 (fragment): AVRB3_XANEU - Experimental evidence at protein level: Swiss-Prot protein existence level 1. Avirulence protein. Acts as a transcription factor in C.annuum plants. In susceptible plants lacking the Bs3 resistance gene induces expression of a number of genes, including genes homologous to a family of auxin-induced genes, alpha-expansin genes, pectate lyase, anthocyanidin glucoside rhamnosyl transferase and at least one transcription factor, UPA20. Their expression leads to plant hypertrophy in mesophyll cells, probably mainly mediated by UPA20 (PubMed:17962565). In resistant plants induces the h
   3544..3870    +  CDS            dddA (fragment): DDDA_BURC1 - Experimental evidence at protein level: Swiss-Prot protein existence level 1. Toxic component of a toxin-immunity protein module, which functions as a cellular contact-dependent growth inhibition (CDI) system. CDI modules allow bacteria to communicate with and inhibit the growth of closely related neighboring bacteria in a contact-dependent fashion. Bacteria that have this module inhibit or kill bacteria without it, giving them a growth advantage. Probably specifically inhibited by cognate immunity protein DddI (Probable). The C-terminal 163 residue fragment has double-stranded DN
   3880..4128    +  CDS            UGI: UNGI_BPPB2 - Experimental evidence at protein level: Swiss-Prot protein existence level 1. This protein binds specifically and reversibly to the host uracil-DNA glycosylase, preventing removal of uracil residues from PBS2 DNA by the host uracil-excision repair system. From Bacillus phage PBS2 (Bacteriophage PBS2).
   4321..4402    -  polyA_signal   SV40 poly(A) signal: SV40 polyadenylation signal
   4425..4492    -  CDS            large T antigen (fragment): large T antigen from SV40 (simian virus 40)
   4526..4607    -  polyA_signal   SV40 poly(A) signal: SV40 polyadenylation signal
   4630..4697    -  CDS            large T antigen (fragment): large T antigen from SV40 (simian virus 40)
   4702..4771    +  CDS            lacZα (fragment): LacZα fragment of β-galactosidase; lacZ fragment
   4795..4813    +  promoter       T3 promoter: promoter for bacteriophage T3 RNA polymerase
   5208..5796    -  rep_origin     ori: high-copy-number ColE1/pMB1/pBR322/pUC origin of replication
   5939..6748    -  CDS            KanR: aminoglycoside phosphotransferase; aph(3')-Ia; confers resistance to kanamycin in bacteria or G418 (Geneticin®) in eukaryotes
