[The description below was written by a language model from this plasmid's Addgene catalogue record and pLannotate feature annotations shown in this document.]
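Description:
Cox1-FusXTBE-Right TALE is a mammalian expression plasmid built on the pKmCAGS backbone that encodes the right-hand arm of a FusX TALE Base Editor pair directed at the mitochondrial Cox1 gene. It is propagated in E. coli as a high-copy plasmid through a ColE1/pUC-type origin and is selected with kanamycin via an aminoglycoside phosphotransferase (KanR) gene. Short T7 and T3 phage promoters and a lacZα remnant flank the expression cassette as carry-overs from the cloning backbone.

Expression is driven by a CAG-type promoter, annotated as the CMV immediate-early enhancer, chicken β-actin promoter and chimeric intron/rabbit β-globin intron fragments. The open reading frame begins with the human COX8A mitochondrial targeting sequence, which imports the protein into the mitochondrial matrix. This is followed by a TALE DNA-binding domain, recognised in the feature table through its Xanthomonas-derived N- and C-terminal flanks; the unannotated stretch between them presumably holds the repeat array that specifies the Cox1 target site. Fused downstream are one half of the split DddA double-stranded DNA cytidine deaminase toxin domain from Burkholderia cenocepacia (split at G1397) and a uracil glycosylase inhibitor (UGI), which blocks excision of the resulting uracil and so favours C-to-T conversion. The record is inconsistent about which half is present: the purpose line says N-terminal, whereas the insert name says DddA-C. The insert name also lists an ATP5B 3'UTR, which is not annotated, and SV40 polyadenylation signals are annotated downstream on the opposite strand. Because each split DddA half is inactive alone, this plasmid is meant to be co-delivered with its left-side TALE partner to reconstitute deaminase activity at the target for mitochondrial DNA base editing.
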