Addgene plasmid #196501: Cox1-FusXTBE-Right TALE
Purpose: Expresses Right-side TALE-DddAtox Nterm half Cox1-FusXTBE in mammalian cells
Depositing lab: Stephen Ekker. Depositing organization: Mayo Foundation for Medical Education and Research. Publication: The FusX TALE Base Editor (FusXTBE) for Rapid Mitochondrial DNA Programming of Human Cells In Vitro and Zebrafish Disease Models In Vivo. Sabharwal A, Kar B, Restrepo-Castillo S, Holmberg SR, Mathew ND, Kendall BL, Cotter RP, WareJoncas Z, Seiler C, Nakamaru-Ogiso E, Clark KJ, Ekker SC. CRISPR J. 2021 Dec;4(6):799-821. doi: 10.1089/crispr.2021.0061. Epub 2021 Nov 30. PubMed 34847747.
Backbone
  Vector backbone: pKmCAGS
  Vector type: Mammalian Expression
Growth in bacteria
  Bacterial resistance: Kanamycin, 50 μg/mL
  Growth temperature: 37°C
  Growth strain: DH5alpha
  Copy number: High Copy
Gene/Insert
  Gene/Insert name: COX8A MTS-Cox1 right TALE-G1397 DddA-C-UGI-ATP5B 3'UTR
  Species: Burkholderia cenocepacia
  Cloning method: Restriction Enzyme; 5′ cloning site Unknown (unknown if destroyed)
Terms and licenses: Academic/Nonprofit Terms; Industry Terms: Not Available to Industry
How to cite: Cox1-FusXTBE-Right TALE was a gift from Stephen Ekker (Addgene plasmid # 196501 ; http://n2t.net/addgene:196501 ; RRID:Addgene_196501)
